Addgene plasmid #184915: pEasyG2_hph
Purpose: Template to generate via PCR two gRNAs for expression in S. cerevisiae. The PCR product from pEasyG2_hph recombines in vivo with a PCR product from pEasyG2_mic.
Depositing lab: Jeferson Gross. Depositing organization: Instituto de Pesquisa em Bioenergia (IPBEN), UNESP. Publication: EasyGuide Plasmids Support in Vivo Assembly of gRNAs for CRISPR/Cas9 Applications in Saccharomyces cerevisiae. Jacobus AP, Barreto JA, de Bem LS, Menegon YA, Fier I, Bueno JGR, Dos Santos LV, Gross J. ACS Synth Biol. 2022 Nov 18;11(11):3886-3891. doi: 10.1021/acssynbio.2c00348. Epub 2022 Oct 18. PubMed 36257021.
Backbone
  Vector backbone: pUC19
  Vector type: Bacterial Expression, CRISPR
  Selectable markers: Hygromycin ; hphMX, hygromycin resistance, yeast selection marker
Growth in bacteria
  Bacterial resistance: Kanamycin, 50 μg/mL
  Growth temperature: 37°C
  Growth strain: DH5alpha
  Copy number: High Copy
Gene/Insert
  Gene/Insert name: gRNA scaffold
  gRNA/shRNA sequence: NNNNNNNNNNNNNNNNNNNN
  Species: Streptococcus pyogenes
Terms and licenses: Academic/Nonprofit Terms; Industry Terms: Not Available to Industry
How to cite: pEasyG2_hph was a gift from Jeferson Gross (Addgene plasmid # 184915 ; http://n2t.net/addgene:184915 ; RRID:Addgene_184915)
