[The description below was written by a language model from this plasmid's Addgene catalogue record and pLannotate feature annotations shown in this document.]
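Description:
pEasyG2_hph is a pUC19-derived, high-copy E. coli plasmid that serves as a PCR template rather than as a vector used directly in yeast. It is one of the EasyGuide CRISPR tools for Saccharomyces cerevisiae. In bacteria it replicates from the ColE1/pUC origin and is selected with kanamycin through a neo (nptII) gene. That gene sits beside an FRT site and a fragment of Tn5 transposase sequence, which appear to be remnants of the cassette from which the marker was taken. No yeast origin of replication or centromere is annotated, consistent with the template role.

The yeast-relevant parts are an hphMX marker, an SNR52 promoter and a guide RNA scaffold. The hphMX marker consists of a hygromycin phosphotransferase coding sequence between the Ashbya gossypii TEF promoter and terminator, and it confers hygromycin resistance in yeast. The S. cerevisiae SNR52 promoter is commonly used to drive guide RNA transcription. The Streptococcus pyogenes Cas9 gRNA scaffold is followed by the SUP4 terminator. The promoter and the scaffold are not adjacent: the bacterial kanamycin cassette and rrnB terminators lie between them. The 20-nucleotide spacer is recorded only as a placeholder, so target sequences are presumably introduced through the PCR primers.

According to the record, amplification from this template yields a fragment that recombines in vivo in yeast with a PCR product from the companion plasmid pEasyG2_mic, giving a construct that expresses two gRNAs under hygromycin selection. A loxP site, a T7 promoter and short lacI and bom fragments are also annotated. The record assigns them no function, and they are probably carried over from the parental sequences.
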