Features (pLannotate 1.2.2; 16 found; start..end, strand, type, name):
      1..589     +  rep_origin     ori: high-copy-number ColE1/pMB1/pBR322/pUC origin of replication
    772..825     +  CDS            lacI (fragment): lac repressor; lacI; The lac repressor binds to the lac operator to inhibit transcription in E. coli. This inhibition can be relieved by adding lactose or isopropyl-β-D-thiogalactopyranoside (IPTG).
    847..865     +  promoter       T7 promoter: promoter for bacteriophage T7 RNA polymerase
    919..952     +  protein_bind   loxP: Cre-mediated recombination occurs in the 8-bp core sequence (GCATACAT). Cre recombinase
   1015..1212    -  terminator     TEF terminator: Ashbya gossypii TEF terminator
   1219..2240    -  CDS            HygR (fragment): aminoglycoside phosphotransferase from E. coli; aph(4)-Ia; confers resistance to hygromycin
   2247..2590    -  promoter       TEF promoter: Ashbya gossypii TEF promoter
   2613..2655    -  misc_feature   bom (fragment): basis of mobility region from pBR322
   2665..2933    +  promoter       SNR52 promoter: promoter for the S. cerevisiae small nucleolar RNA gene SNR52
   3020..3106    +  terminator     rrnB T1 terminator: Escherichia coli rrnB; transcription terminator T1 from the E. coli rrnB gene
   3198..3225    +  terminator     rrnB T2 terminator: transcription terminator T2 from the E. coli rrnB gene
   3303..3350    -  protein_bind   FRT: FLP-mediated recombination occurs in the 8-bp core sequence TCTAGAAA (Turan and Bode, 2011). FLP recombinase from the Saccharomyces cerevisiae 2μ plasmid
   3366..4157    -  CDS            neo: KKA2_KLEPN - Also known as kan, nptII. Experimental evidence at protein level: Swiss-Prot protein existence level 1. Resistance to kanamycin, neomycin, paromomycin, ribostamycin, butirosin and gentamicin B. From Klebsiella pneumoniae.
   4189..4470    -  CDS            tnpA (fragment): TN5P_ECOLX - Also known as tnp. Experimental evidence at protein level: Swiss-Prot protein existence level 1. Mediates transposition of transposon Tn5 by a 'cut and paste' mechanism. First, the monomeric transposase binds the 19 bp inverted DNA repeats flanking the transposon. Then, dimerization of the DNA- bound transposase creates a synaptic DNA complex. After nicking of the first DNA strand, excision of the transposon proceeds through a series of intermediates. The transposase then mediates the insertion of the transposon at a new site by strand transfer. The activity of the wild- type tran
   4471..4545    +  misc_RNA       gRNA scaffold: guide RNA scaffold for the Streptococcus pyogenes CRISPR/Cas9 system
   4550..4569    +  terminator     SUP4 terminator: transcription terminator for the S. cerevisiae SUP4 tRNA gene
>Addgene plasmid #184915 | pEasyG2_hph | addgene full sequence | sequence record 367948 | Addgene NGS Result
TTGAGATCCTTTTTTTCTGCGCGTAATCTGCTGCTTGCAAACAAAAAAACCACCGCTACCAGCGGTGGTT
TGTTTGCCGGATCAAGAGCTACCAACTCTTTTTCCGAAGGTAACTGGCTTCAGCAGAGCGCAGATACCAA
ATACTGTTCTTCTAGTGTAGCCGTAGTTAGGCCACCACTTCAAGAACTCTGTAGCACCGCCTACATACCT
CGCTCTGCTAATCCTGTTACCAGTGGCTGCTGCCAGTGGCGATAAGTCGTGTCTTACCGGGTTGGACTCA
AGACGATAGTTACCGGATAAGGCGCAGCGGTCGGGCTGAACGGGGGGTTCGTGCACACAGCCCAGCTTGG
AGCGAACGACCTACACCGAACTGAGATACCTACAGCGTGAGCTATGAGAAAGCGCCACGCTTCCCGAAGG
GAGAAAGGCGGACAGGTATCCGGTAAGCGGCAGGGTCGGAACAGGAGAGCGCACGAGGGAGCTTCCAGTG
GGAAACGCCTGGTATCTTTATAGTCCTGTCGGGTTTCGCCACCTCTGACTTGAGCGTCGATTTTTGTGAT
GCTCGTCAGGGGGGCGGAGCCTATGGAAAAACGCCAGCAACGCGGCCTTTTTACGGTTCCTGGCCTTTTG
CTGGCCTTTTGCTCACATGTTCTTTCCTGCGTTATCCCCTGATTCTGTGGATAACCGTATTACCGCCTTT
GAGTGAGCTGATACCGCTCGCCGCAGCCGAACGACCGAGCGCAGCGAGTCAGTGAGCGAGGAAGCGGAAG
AGCGCCCAATACGCAAACCGCCTCTCCCCGCGCGTTGGCCGATTCATTAATGCAGGTTAACCTGGCTTAT
CGAAATTAATACGACTCACTATAGGGAGACCGGCAGATCCGCGGCCGCATAGGCCACTAGTGGATCTGAT
ATCACCTAATAACTTCGTATAGCATACATTATACGAAGTTATATTAAGGGTTCTCGAGAGCTCGTTTTCG
ACACTGGATGGCGGCGTTAGTATCGAATCGACAGCAGTATAGCGACCAGCATTCACATACGATTGACGCA
TGATATTACTTTCTGCGCACTTAACTTCGCATCTGGGCAGATGATGTCGAGGCGAAAAAAAATATAAATC
ACGCTAACATTTGATTAAAATAGAACAACTACAATATAAAAAAACTATACAAATGACAAGTTCTTGAAAA
CAAGAATCTTTTTATTGTCAGTACTGATTATTCCTTTGCCCTCGGACTAGTGCTGGGGCGTCGGTTTCCA
CTATCGGCGAGTACTTCTACACAGCCATCGGTCCAGACGGCCGCGCTTCTGCGGGCGATTTGTGTACGCC
CGACAGTCCCGGCTCCGGATCGGACGATTGCGTCGCATCGACCCTGCGCCCAAGCTGCATCATCGAAATT
GCCGTCAACCAAGCTCTGATAGAGTTGGTCAAGACCAATGCGGAGCATATACGCCCGGAGCCGCGGCGAT
CCTGCAAGCTCCGGATGCCTCCGCTCGAAGTAGCGCGTCTGCTGCTCCATACAAGCCAACCACGGCCTCC
AGAAGAAGATGTTGGCGACCTCGTATTGGGAATCCCCGAACATCGCCTCGCTCCAGTCAATGACCGCTGT
TATGCGGCCATTGTCCGTCAGGACATTGTTGGAGCCGAAATCCGCGTGCACGAGGTGCCGGACTTCGGGG
CAGTCCTCGGCCCAAAGCATCAGCTCATCGAGAGCCTGCGCGACGGACGCACTGACGGTGTCGTCCATCA
CAGTTTGCCAGTGATACACATGGGGATCAGCAATCGCGCATATGAAATCACGCCATGTAGTGTATTGACC
GATTCCTTGCGGTCCGAATGGGCCGAACCCGCTCGTCTGGCTAAGATCGGCCGCAGCGATCGCATCCATG
GCCTCCGCGACCGGCTGCAGAACAGCGGGCAGTTCGGTTTCAGGCAGGTCTTGCAACGTGACACCCTGTG
CACGGCGGGAGATGCAATAGGTCAGGCTCTCGCTGAATTCCCCAATGTCAAGCACTTCCGGAATCGGGAG
CGCGGCCGATGCAAAGTGCCGATAAACATAACGATCTTTGTAGAAACCATCGGCGCAGCTATTTACCCGC
AGGACATATCCACGCCCTCCTACATCGAAGCTGAAAGCACGAGATTCTTCGCCCTCCGAGAGCTGCATCA
GGTCGGAGACGCTGTCGAACTTTTCGATCAGAAACTTCTCGACAGACGTCGCGGTGAGTTCAGGCTTTTT
ACCCATGGTTGTTTATGTTCGGATGTGATGTGAGAACTGTATCCTAGCAAGATTTTAAAAGGAAGTATAT
GAAAGAAGAACCTCAGTGGCAAATCCTAACCTTTTATATTTCTCTACAGGGGCGCGGCGTGGGGACAATT
CAACGCGTCTGTGAGGGGAGCGTTTCCCTGCTCGCAGGTCTGCAGCGAGGAGCCGTAATTTTTGCTTCGC
GCCGTGCGGCCATCAAAATGTATGGATGCAAATGATTATACATGGGGATGTATGGGCTAAATGTACGGGC
GACAGTCACATCATGCCCCTGAGCTGCGCACGTCAAGACTGTCAAGGAGGGTATTCTGGGCCTCCATGTC
GCTGATTACCCTGTTATCCCTACACTCTCAGTACAATCTGCTCTGATGCCGCATAGTTAAGCCAGCCGGG
TAATTCTTTGAAAAGATAATGTATGATTATGCTTTCACTCATATTTATACAGAAACTTGATGTTTTCTTT
CGAGTATATACAAGGTGATTACATGTACGTTTGAAGTACAACTCTAGATTTTGTAGTGCCCTCTTGGGCT
AGCGGTAAAGGTGCGCATTTTTTCACACCCTACAATGTTCTGTTCAAAAGATTTTGGTCAAACGCTGTAG
AAGTGAAAGTTGGTGCGCATGTTTCGGCGTTCGAAACTTCTCCGCAGTGAAAGATAAATGATCATTTCCC
CGAAAAGTGCCACCTGCATCGATGGCCCCCGATGGTAGTGTGGGGTCTCCCCATGCGAGAGTAGGGAACT
GCCAGGCATCAAATAAAACGAAAGGCTCAGTCGAAAGACTGGGCCTTTCGTTTTATCTGTTGTTTGTCGG
TGAACGCTCTCCTGAGTAGGACAAATCCGCCGGGAGCGGATTTGAACGTTGCGAAGCAACGGCCCGGAGG
GTGGCGGGCAGGACGCCCGCCATAAACTGCCAGGCATCAAATTAAGCAGAAGGCCATCCTGACGGATGGC
CTTTTTGCGTGGCCAGTGCCAAGCTTGCATGCAGATTGCAGCATTACACGTCTTGAGCGATTGTGTAGGC
TGGAGCTGCTTCGAAGTTCCTATACTTTCTAGAGAATAGGAACTTCGGAATAGGAACTTCAAGATCCCCT
TATTAGAAGAACTCGTCAAGAAGGCGATAGAAGGCGATGCGCTGCGAATCGGGAGCGGCGATACCGTAAA
GCACGAGGAAGCGGTCAGCCCATTCGCCGCCAAGCTCTTCAGCAATATCACGGGTAGCCAACGCTATGTC
CTGATAGCGGTCCGCCACACCCAGCCGGCCACAGTCGATGAATCCAGAAAAGCGGCCATTTTCCACCATG
ATATTCGGCAAGCAGGCATCGCCATGGGTCACGACGAGATCCTCGCCGTCGGGCATGCGCGCCTTGAGCC
TGGCGAACAGTTCGGCTGGCGCGAGCCCCTGATGCTCTTCGTCCAGATCATCCTGATCGACAAGACCGGC
TTCCATCCGAGTACGTGCTCGCTCGATGCGATGTTTCGCTTGGTGGTCGAATGGGCAGGTAGCCGGATCA
AGCGTATGCAGCCGCCGCATTGCATCAGCCATGATGGATACTTTCTCGGCAGGAGCAAGGTGAGATGACA
GGAGATCCTGCCCCGGCACTTCGCCCAATAGCAGCCAGTCCCTTCCCGCTTCAGTGACAACGTCGAGCAC
AGCTGCGCAAGGAACGCCCGTCGTGGCCAGCCACGATAGCCGCGCTGCCTCGTCCTGCAGTTCATTCAGG
GCACCGGACAGGTCGGTCTTGACAAAAAGAACCGGGCGCCCCTGCGCTGACAGCCGGAACACGGCGGCAT
CAGAGCAGCCGATTGTCTGTTGTGCCCAGTCATAGCCGAATAGCCTCTCCACCCAAGCGGCCGGAGAACC
TGCGTGCAATCCATCTTGTTCAATCATGCGAAACGATCCTCATCCTGTCTCTTGATCAGATCTTGATCCC
CTGCGCCATCAGATCCTTGGCGGCAAGAAAGCCATCCAGTTTACTTTGCAGGGCTTCCCAACCTTACCAG
AGGGCGCCCCAGCTGGCAATTCCGGTTCGCTTGCTGTCCATAAAACCGCCCAGTCTAGCTATCGCCATGT
AAGCCCACTGCAAGCTACCTGCTTTCTCTTTGCGCTTGCGTTTTCCCTTGTCCAGATAGCCCAGTAGCTG
ACATTCATCCGGGGTCAGCACCGTTTCTGCGGACTGGCTTTCTACGTGTTCCGCTTCCTTGTTTTAGAGC
TAGAAATAGCAAGTTAAAATAAGGCTAGTCCGTTATCAACTTGAAAAAGTGGCACCGAGTCGGTGGTGCT
TTTTTTGTTTTTTATGTCTCGGCGAATTGGGTGCGGCCGCGTTTGTCA
